>Addgene plasmid #87193 | psglessClonePX | depositor full sequence | sequence record 170165 | Full Sequence
GGGCCGCGTGGATAACCGTATTACCGCCATGCATTAGTTATTAATAGTAATCAATTACGGGGTCATTAGT
TCATAGCCCATATATGGAGTTCCGCGTTACATAACTTACGGTAAATGGCCCGCCTGGCTGACCGCCCAAC
GACCCCCGCCCATTGACGTCAATAATGACGTATGTTCCCATAGTAACGCCAATAGGGACTTTCCATTGAC
GTCAATGGGTGGAGTATTTACGGTAAACTGCCCACTTGGCAGTACATCAAGTGTATCATATGCCAAGTAC
GCCCCCTATTGACGTCAATGACGGTAAATGGCCCGCCTGGCATTATGCCCAGTACATGACCTTATGGGAC
TTTCCTACTTGGCAGTACATCTACGTATTAGTCATCGCTATTACCATGGTGATGCGGTTTTGGCAGTACA
TCAATGGGCGTGGATAGCGGTTTGACTCACGGGGATTTCCAAGTCTCCACCCCATTGACGTCAATGGGAG
TTTGTTTTGGCACCAAAATCAACGGGACTTTCCAAAATGTCGTAACAACTCCGCCCCATTGACGCAAATG
GGCGGTAGGCGTGTACGGTGGGAGGTCTATATAAGCAGAGCTGGTTTAGTGAACCGTCAGATCCGCTAGC
GAAGTTAGTGATAATGGGATTGGTTCTGATATTGAGCTGCTTAGAGCAGCTGTTTTGAAAAATGGGGGTG
GGTGGCATGGTCTTGGGTGGGTTGGAGAAGGCAAATGGATTGTGAAGAAAGGTAATGTTAGCTCAGCCGG
GAAATGTTTGAGCTGTGATGAGCATTTGGCTTGTGTTGATACCAATGAGGTAGAGACTGAAGATTTTGTG
AATTCTTTGGTGACTTTGGCTATGGAGAGGAAGGCAAAGATGAATTCATGCGAGCCTATGGCGGATTTCA
GTGAGTTTCAGGAGTGGCTTGAAAAGCATGGAGATTACGAAGCTATACTAGATGGAGCAAATATTGGGCT
CTACCAACAAAATTTTGCAGATGGTGGTTTCAGTCTACCACAGCTTGAAGCTGTAGTGAAGGAACTTTAC
AATAAAAGTGGTAGCAAAAAACAGCCGCTAATTCTCTTGCACAAGAAACGGGTCAATGCGCTTTTAGAAA
ACCCGAATCACCGGAATCTTGTGGAAGAATGGATTAATAACAATGTCCTGTATGCGACTCCACCAGGTTC
CAATGATGATTGGTATTGGCTCTACGCTGCTGCTAAACTCAAGTGTTTACTTGTGACTAATGATGAGATG
AGAGATCACATTTTTGAACTATTAAGTAACAGTTTCTTCCAAAAATGGAAAGAAAGACATCAAGTTCGGT
TTACCTTTGTGAAAGGCTGTCTCAAGCTTGAAATGCCACCTCCTTTTTCAGTTGTGATCCAGGAATCGGA
GAAAGGATCATGGCACGTTCCAATCACGAGTCAAGACAAGGAGGAATCTTTAAGAAGTTGGATGTGCATT
ACAAGGCAGAGTTCATAGAATAAAATATCTTTATTTTCATTACATCTGTGTGTTGGTTTTTTGTGTGTAT
AGCATACATTATACGAAGTTATGGATCCTCGAGCAATTCGTCGAGGGACCTAATAACTTCGTATAGCATA
CATTATACGAAGTTATACATGTTTAAGGGTTCCGGTTCCACTAGGTACAATTCGATATCAAGCTTATCGA
TAATCAACCTCTGGATTACAAAATTTGTGAAAGATTGACTGGTATTCTTAACTATGTTGCTCCTTTTACG
CTATGTGGATACGCTGCTTTAATGCCTTTGTATCATGCTATTGCTTCCCGTATGGCTTTCATTTTCTCCT
CCTTGTATAAATCCTGGTTGCTGTCTCTTTATGAGGAGTTGTGGCCCGTTGTCAGGCAACGTGGCGTGGT
GTGCACTGTGTTTGCTGACGCAACCCCCACTGGTTGGGGCATTGCCACCACCTGTCAGCTCCTTTCCGGG
ACTTTCGCTTTCCCCCTCCCTATTGCCACGGCGGAACTCATCGCCGCCTGCCTTGCCCGCTGCTGGACAG
GGGCTCGGCTGTTGGGCACTGACAATTCCGTGGTGTTGTCGGGGAAATCATCGTCCTTTCCTTGGCTGCT
CGCCTGTGTTGCCACCTGGATTCTGCGCGGGACGTCCTTCTGCTACGTCCCTTCGGCCCTCAATCCAGCG
GACCTTCCTTCCCGCGGCCTGCTGCCGGCTCTGCGGCCTCTTCCGCGTCTTCGCCTTCGCCCTCAGACGA
GTCGGATCTCCCTTTGGGCCGCCTCCCCGCATCGATACCGTCGACCTCGATCGAGACCTAGAAAAACATG
GAGCAATCACAAGTAGCAATACAGCAGCTACCAATGCTGATTGTGCCTGGCTAGAAGCACAAGAGGAGGA
GGAGGTGGGTTTTCCAGTCACACCTCAGGTACCTTTAAGACCAATGACTTACAAGGCAGCTGTAGATCTT
AGCCACTTTTTAAAAGAAAAGGGGGGACTGGAAGGGCTAATTCACTCCCAACGAAGACAAGATATCCTTG
ATCTGTGGATCTACCACACACAAGGCTACTTCCCTGATTGGCAGAACTACACACCAGGGCCAGGGATCAG
ATATCCACTGACCTTTGGATGGTGCTACAAGCTAGTACCAGTTGAGCAAGAGAAGGTAGAAGAAGCCAAT
GAAGGAGAGAACACCCGCTTGTTACACCCTGTGAGCCTGCATGGGATGGATGACCCGGAGAGAGAAGTAT
TAGAGTGGAGGTTTGACAGCCGCCTAGCATTTCATCACATGGCCCGAGAGCTGCATCCGGACTGTACTGG
GTCTCTCTGGTTAGACCAGATCTGAGCCTGGGAGCTCTCTGGCTAACTAGGGAACCCACTGCTTAAGCCT
CAATAAAGCTTGCCTTGAGTGCTTCAAGTAGTGTGTGCCCGTCTGTTGTGTGACTCTGGTAACTAGAGAT
CCCTCAGACCCTTTTAGTCAGTGTGGAAAATCTCTAGCAGCATGTGAGCAAAAGGCCAGCAAAAGGCCAG
GAACCGTAAAAAGGCCGCGTTGCTGGCGTTTTTCCATAGGCTCCGCCCCCCTGACGAGCATCACAAAAAT
CGACGCTCAAGTCAGAGGTGGCGAAACCCGACAGGACTATAAAGATACCAGGCGTTTCCCCCTGGAAGCT
CCCTCGTGCGCTCTCCTGTTCCGACCCTGCCGCTTACCGGATACCTGTCCGCCTTTCTCCCTTCGGGAAG
CGTGGCGCTTTCTCATAGCTCACGCTGTAGGTATCTCAGTTCGGTGTAGGTCGTTCGCTCCAAGCTGGGC
TGTGTGCACGAACCCCCCGTTCAGCCCGACCGCTGCGCCTTATCCGGTAACTATCGTCTTGAGTCCAACC
CGGTAAGACACGACTTATCGCCACTGGCAGCAGCCACTGGTAACAGGATTAGCAGAGCGAGGTATGTAGG
CGGTGCTACAGAGTTCTTGAAGTGGTGGCCTAACTACGGCTACACTAGAAGAACAGTATTTGGTATCTGC
GCTCTGCTGAAGCCAGTTACCTTCGGAAAAAGAGTTGGTAGCTCTTGATCCGGCAAACAAACCACCGCTG
GTAGCGGTGGTTTTTTTGTTTGCAAGCAGCAGATTACGCGCAGAAAAAAAGGATCTCAAGAAGATCCTTT
GATCTTTTCTACGGGGTCTGACGCTCAGTGGAACGAAAACTCACGTTAAGGGATTTTGGTCATGAGATTA
TCAAAAAGGATCTTCACCTAGATCCTTTTAAATTAAAAATGAAGTTTTAAATCAATCTAAAGTATATATG
AGTAAACTTGGTCTGACAGTTACCAATGCTTAATCAGTGAGGCACCTATCTCAGCGATCTGTCTATTTCG
TTCATCCATAGTTGCCTGACTCCCCGTCGTGTAGATAACTACGATACGGGAGGGCTTACCATCTGGCCCC
AGTGCTGCAATGATACCGCGAGACCCACGCTCACCGGCTCCAGATTTATCAGCAATAAACCAGCCAGCCG
GAAGGGCCGAGCGCAGAAGTGGTCCTGCAACTTTATCCGCCTCCATCCAGTCTATTAATTGTTGCCGGGA
AGCTAGAGTAAGTAGTTCGCCAGTTAATAGTTTGCGCAACGTTGTTGCCATTGCTACAGGCATCGTGGTG
TCACGCTCGTCGTTTGGTATGGCTTCATTCAGCTCCGGTTCCCAACGATCAAGGCGAGTTACATGATCCC
CCATGTTGTGCAAAAAAGCGGTTAGCTCCTTCGGTCCTCCGATCGTTGTCAGAAGTAAGTTGGCCGCAGT
GTTATCACTCATGGTTATGGCAGCACTGCATAATTCTCTTACTGTCATGCCATCCGTAAGATGCTTTTCT
GTGACTGGTGAGTACTCAACCAAGTCATTCTGAGAATAGTGTATGCGGCGACCGAGTTGCTCTTGCCCGG
CGTCAATACGGGATAATACCGCGCCACATAGCAGAACTTTAAAAGTGCTCATCATTGGAAAACGTTCTTC
GGGGCGAAAACTCTCAAGGATCTTACCGCTGTTGAGATCCAGTTCGATGTAACCCACTCGTGCACCCAAC
TGATCTTCAGCATCTTTTACTTTCACCAGCGTTTCTGGGTGAGCAAAAACAGGAAGGCAAAATGCCGCAA
AAAAGGGAATAAGGGCGACACGGAAATGTTGAATACTCATACTCTTCCTTTTTCAATATTATTGAAGCAT
TTATCAGGGTTATTGTCTCATGAGCGGATACATATTTGAATGTATTTAGAAAAATAAACAAATAGGGGTT
CCGCGCACATTTCCCCGAAAAGTGCCACCTGACGCTTAAGCGGTCGACGGATCGGGAGATCTCCCGATCC
CCTATGGTGCACTCTCAGTACAATCTGCTCTGATGCCGCATAGTTAAGCCAGTATCTGCTCCCTGCTTGT
GTGTTGGAGGTCGCTGAGTAGTGCGCGAGCAAAATTTAAGCTACAACAAGGCAAGGCTTGACCGACAATT
GCATGAAGAATCTGCTTAGGGTTAGGCGTTTTGCGCTGCTTCGCGATGTACGGGCCAGATATACGCGTTG
ACATTGATTATTGACTAGTTATTAATAGTAATCAATTACGGGGTCATTAGTTCATAGCCCATATATGGAG
TTCCGCGTTACATAACTTACGGTAAATGGCCCGCCTGGCTGACCGCCCAACGACCCCCGCCCATTGACGT
CAATAATGACGTATGTTCCCATAGTAACGCCAATAGGGACTTTCCATTGACGTCAATGGGTGGAGTATTT
ACGGTAAACTGCCCACTTGGCAGTACATCAAGTGTATCATATGCCAAGTACGCCCCCTATTGACGTCAAT
GACGGTAAATGGCCCGCCTGGCATTATGCCCAGTACATGACCTTATGGGACTTTCCTACTTGGCAGTACA
TCTACGTATTAGTCATCGCTATTACCATGGTGATGCGGTTTTGGCAGTACATCAATGGGCGTGGATAGCG
GTTTGACTCACGGGGATTTCCAAGTCTCCACCCCATTGACGTCAATGGGAGTTTGTTTTGGCACCAAAAT
CAACGGGACTTTCCAAAATGTCGTAACAACTCCGCCCCATTGACGCAAATGGGCGGTAGGCGTGTACGGT
GGGAGGTCTATATAAGCAGCGCGTTTTGCCTGTACTGGGTCTCTCTGGTTAGACCAGATCTGAGCCTGGG
AGCTCTCTGGCTAACTAGGGAACCCACTGCTTAAGCCTCAATAAAGCTTGCCTTGAGTGCTTCAAGTAGT
GTGTGCCCGTCTGTTGTGTGACTCTGGTAACTAGAGATCCCTCAGACCCTTTTAGTCAGTGTGGAAAATC
TCTAGCAGTGGCGCCCGAACAGGGACTTGAAAGCGAAAGGGAAACCAGAGGAGCTCTCTCGACGCAGGAC
TCGGCTTGCTGAAGCGCGCACGGCAAGAGGCGAGGGGCGGCGACTGGTGAGTACGCCAAAAATTTTGACT
AGCGGAGGCTAGAAGGAGAGAGATGGGTGCGAGAGCGTCAGTATTAAGCGGGGGAGAATTAGATCGCGAT
GGGAAAAAATTCGGTTAAGGCCAGGGGGAAAGAAAAAATATAAATTAAAACATATAGTATGGGCAAGCAG
GGAGCTAGAACGATTCGCAGTTAATCCTGGCCTGTTAGAAACATCAGAAGGCTGTAGACAAATACTGGGA
CAGCTACAACCATCCCTTCAGACAGGATCAGAAGAACTTAGATCATTATATAATACAGTAGCAACCCTCT
ATTGTGTGCATCAAAGGATAGAGATAAAAGACACCAAGGAAGCTTTAGACAAGATAGAGGAAGAGCAAAA
CAAAAGTAAGACCACCGCACAGCAAGCGGCCGGCCGCGCTGATCTTCAGACCTGGAGGAGGAGATATGAG
GGACAATTGGAGAAGTGAATTATATAAATATAAAGTAGTAAAAATTGAACCATTAGGAGTAGCACCCACC
AAGGCAAAGAGAAGAGTGGTGCAGAGAGAAAAAAGAGCAGTGGGAATAGGAGCTTTGTTCCTTGGGTTCT
TGGGAGCAGCAGGAAGCACTATGGGCGCAGCGTCAATGACGCTGACGGTACAGGCCAGACAATTATTGTC
TGGTATAGTGCAGCAGCAGAACAATTTGCTGAGGGCTATTGAGGCGCAACAGCATCTGTTGCAACTCACA
GTCTGGGGCATCAAGCAGCTCCAGGCAAGAATCCTGGCTGTGGAAAGATACCTAAAGGATCAACAGCTCC
TGGGGATTTGGGGTTGCTCTGGAAAACTCATTTGCACCACTGCTGTGCCTTGGAATGCTAGTTGGAGTAA
TAAATCTCTGGAACAGATTTGGAATCACACGACCTGGATGGAGTGGGACAGAGAAATTAACAATTACACA
AGCTTAATACACTCCTTAATTGAAGAATCGCAAAACCAGCAAGAAAAGAATGAACAAGAATTATTGGAAT
TAGATAAATGGGCAAGTTTGTGGAATTGGTTTAACATAACAAATTGGCTGTGGTATATAAAATTATTCAT
AATGATAGTAGGAGGCTTGGTAGGTTTAAGAATAGTTTTTGCTGTACTTTCTATAGTGAATAGAGTTAGG
CAGGGATATTCACCATTATCGTTTCAGACCCACCTCCCAACCCCGAGGGGACCCGACAGGCCCGAAGGAA
TAGAAGAAGAAGGTGGAGAGAGAGACAGAGACAGATCCATTCGATTAGTGAACGGATCGGCACTGCGTGC
GCCAATTCTGCAGACAAATGGCAGTATTCATCCACAATTTTAAAAGAAAAGGGGGGATTGGGGGGTACAG
TGCAGGGGAAAGAATAGTAGACATAATAGCAACAGACATACAAACTAAAGAATTACAAAAACAAATTACA
AAAATTCAAAATTTTCGGGTTTATTACAGGGACAGCAGAGATCCAGTTTGGTTAGTACC
Features (pLannotate 1.2.2; 23 found; start..end, strand, type, name):
     95..398     +  enhancer       CMV enhancer: human cytomegalovirus immediate early enhancer
    399..602     +  promoter       CMV promoter: human cytomegalovirus (CMV) immediate early promoter
    625..1485    +  CDS            PRORP3 (fragment): PRRP3_ARATH - Experimental evidence at protein level: Swiss-Prot protein existence level 1. Endonuclease RNase P responsible for the 5' maturation of tRNA precursors. Also involved in the maturation of mRNA and small nucleolar RNA (snoRNA). From Arabidopsis thaliana (Mouse-ear cress).
   1489..1537    +  polyA_signal   poly(A) signal: synthetic polyadenylation signal
   1537..1562    +  protein_bind   loxP (fragment): Cre-mediated recombination occurs in the 8-bp core sequence (GCATACAT). Cre recombinase
   1593..1626    +  protein_bind   loxP: Cre-mediated recombination occurs in the 8-bp core sequence (GCATACAT). Cre recombinase
   1659..1682    +  misc_feature   MCS (fragment): pBluescript multiple cloning site
   1682..2270    +  misc_feature   WPRE: woodchuck hepatitis virus posttranscriptional regulatory element
   2271..2290    +  misc_feature   MCS (fragment): pBluescript multiple cloning site
   2292..2792    +  CDS            nef (fragment): NEF_HV1LA - Experimental evidence at protein level: Swiss-Prot protein existence level 1. Extracellular Nef protein targets CD4(+) T-lymphocytes for apoptosis by interacting with CXCR4 surface receptors. From Human immunodeficiency virus type 1 group M subtype B (isolate Lai) (HIV-1).
   2799..2979    +  LTR            5' LTR (truncated): truncated 5' long terminal repeat (LTR) from HIV-1
   3041..3629    -  rep_origin     ori: high-copy-number ColE1/pMB1/pBR322/pUC origin of replication
   3800..4660    -  CDS            AmpR: β-lactamase; bla; confers resistance to ampicillin, carbenicillin, and related antibiotics
   4661..4765    -  promoter       AmpR promoter: bla
   4833..4885    -  misc_feature   bom (fragment): basis of mobility region from pBR322
   5040..5419    +  enhancer       CMV enhancer: human cytomegalovirus immediate early enhancer
   5420..5619    +  promoter       CMV promoter: human cytomegalovirus (CMV) immediate early promoter
   5637..5817    +  LTR            5' LTR (truncated): truncated 5' long terminal repeat (LTR) from HIV-1
   5864..5989    +  misc_feature   HIV-1 Ψ: packaging signal of human immunodeficiency virus type 1
   5973..6311    +  CDS            HIV-1 gag (fragment): gag protein from human immunodeficiency virus 1; gag
   6488..6721    +  misc_feature   RRE: The Rev response element (RRE) of HIV-1 allows for Rev-dependent mRNA export from the nucleus to the cytoplasm.
   7098..7198    +  CDS            Rev (fragment): human immunodeficiency virus 1 (HIV-1) Rev protein; rev; enhances nuclear export of unspliced and incompletely spliced viral mRNAs
   7248..7365    +  misc_feature   cPPT/CTS: central polypurine tract and central termination sequence of HIV-1
