[The description below was written by a language model from this plasmid's Addgene catalogue record and pLannotate feature annotations shown in this document.]
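Description:
psglessClonePX is an empty mammalian expression backbone intended for downstream cloning. The catalogue lists its backbone as pU6 and its type simply as mammalian expression, but the 7.4 kb annotated sequence has the architecture of an HIV-1-derived lentiviral transfer vector, and no U6 promoter appears in the feature table, which fits the "sgless" name. It is maintained in E. coli as a high-copy plasmid through a ColE1/pUC-type origin and selected with ampicillin via the β-lactamase gene. No mammalian selection marker or reporter is annotated.

The lentiviral portion begins with a CMV enhancer/promoter fused to a truncated 5' LTR, an arrangement that typically drives genomic RNA production in packaging cells. This is followed by the Ψ packaging signal with a gag fragment, the Rev response element for Rev-dependent nuclear export, and the cPPT/CTS. Downstream sits the internal expression cassette: a second CMV enhancer/promoter and the cloning region, where NheI and XhoI sites flank a partial placeholder insert that is excised when the user's sequence of choice is introduced. The annotation identifies this stuffer as a fragment matching Arabidopsis thaliana PRORP3, a protein-only RNase P; it is not meant to be a functional payload. After it come a synthetic poly(A) signal, one complete and one partial loxP site, a WPRE to enhance transcript expression, a nef-derived fragment and the 3' truncated LTR.

The plasmid serves to place a gene of interest under CMV control in mammalian cells. The viral elements suggest lentiviral delivery is possible, although the record does not state this use explicitly.
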