Addgene plasmid #87193: psglessClonePX
Purpose: (Empty Backbone) used for downstream cloning, contains CMV promoter with NheI and XhoI cloning sites flanking a partial insert that gets excised when adding an insert of choice
Depositing lab: Thomas Cech. Depositing organization: University of Colorado, Boulder. Publication: Targeted CRISPR disruption reveals a role for RNase MRP RNA in human preribosomal RNA processing. Goldfarb KC, Cech TR. Genes Dev. 2017 Jan 1;31(1):59-71. doi: 10.1101/gad.286963.116. Epub 2017 Jan 23. PubMed 28115465.
Backbone
  Vector backbone: pU6
  Vector type: Mammalian Expression
Growth in bacteria
  Bacterial resistance: Ampicillin, 100 μg/mL
  Growth temperature: 37°C
  Growth strain: DH5alpha
  Copy number: High Copy
Gene/Insert
  Gene/Insert name: None
Terms and licenses: Academic/Nonprofit Terms; Industry Terms: Not Available to Industry
How to cite: psglessClonePX was a gift from Thomas Cech (Addgene plasmid # 87193 ; http://n2t.net/addgene:87193 ; RRID:Addgene_87193)
