>Addgene plasmid #87193 | psglessClonePX | depositor partial sequence | sequence record 170166 | filler insert
GAAGTTAGTGATAATGGGATTGGTTCTGATATTGAGCTGCTTAGAGCAGCTGTTTTGAAAAATGGGGGTG
GGTGGCATGGTCTTGGGTGGGTTGGAGAAGGCAAATGGATTGTGAAGAAAGGTAATGTTAGCTCAGCCGG
GAAATGTTTGAGCTGTGATGAGCATTTGGCTTGTGTTGATACCAATGAGGTAGAGACTGAAGATTTTGTG
AATTCTTTGGTGACTTTGGCTATGGAGAGGAAGGCAAAGATGAATTCATGCGAGCCTATGGCGGATTTCA
GTGAGTTTCAGGAGTGGCTTGAAAAGCATGGAGATTACGAAGCTATACTAGATGGAGCAAATATTGGGCT
CTACCAACAAAATTTTGCAGATGGTGGTTTCAGTCTACCACAGCTTGAAGCTGTAGTGAAGGAACTTTAC
AATAAAAGTGGTAGCAAAAAACAGCCGCTAATTCTCTTGCACAAGAAACGGGTCAATGCGCTTTTAGAAA
ACCCGAATCACCGGAATCTTGTGGAAGAATGGATTAATAACAATGTCCTGTATGCGACTCCACCAGGTTC
CAATGATGATTGGTATTGGCTCTACGCTGCTGCTAAACTCAAGTGTTTACTTGTGACTAATGATGAGATG
AGAGATCACATTTTTGAACTATTAAGTAACAGTTTCTTCCAAAAATGGAAAGAAAGACATCAAGTTCGGT
TTACCTTTGTGAAAGGCTGTCTCAAGCTTGAAATGCCACCTCCTTTTTCAGTTGTGATCCAGGAATCGGA
GAAAGGATCATGGCACGTTCCAATCACGAGTCAAGACAAGGAGGAATCTTTAAGAAGTTGGATGTGCATT
ACAAGGCAGAGTTCATAG
