>Addgene plasmid #87193 | psglessClonePX | depositor partial sequence | sequence record 170167 | polyA signal
AATAAAATATCTTTATTTTCATTACATCTGTGTGTTGGTTTTTTGTGTGTATAGCATACATTATACGAAG
TTATGGATC
