>Addgene plasmid #87193 | psglessClonePX | addgene partial sequence | sequence record 173710 | Addgene Partial NGS Result
TCTATATAAGCAGAGCTGGTTTAGTGAACCGTCAGATCCGCTAGCGAAGTTAGTGATAATGGGATTGGTT
CTGATATTGAGCTGCTTAGAGCAGCTGTTTTGAAAAATGGGGGTGGGTGGCATGGTCTTGGGTGGGTTGG
AGAAGGCAAATGGATTGTGAAGAAAGGTAATGTTAGCTCAGCCGGGAAATGTTTGAGCTGTGATGAGCAT
TTGGCTTGTGTTGATACCAATGAGGTAGAGACTGAAGATTTTGTGAATTCTTTGGTGACTTTGGCTATGG
AGAGGAAGGCAAAGATGAATTCATGCGAGCCTATGGCGGATTTCAGTGAGTTTCAGGAGTGGCTTGAAAA
GCATGGAGATTACGAAGCTATACTAGATGGAGCAAATATTGGGCTCTACCAACAAAATTTTGCAGATGGT
GGTTTCAGTCTACCACAGCTTGAAGCTGTAGTGAAGGAACTTTACAATAAAAGTGGTAGCAAAAAACAGC
CGCTAATTCTCTTGCACAAGAAACGGGTCAATGCGCTTTTAGAAAACCCGAATCACCGGAATCTTGTGGA
AGAATGGATTAATAACAATGTCCTGTATGCGACTCCACCAGGTTCCAATGATGATTGGTATTGGCTCTAC
GCTGCTGCTAAACTCAAGTGTTTACTTGTGACTAATGATGAGATGAGAGATCACATTTTTGAACTATTAA
GTAACAGTTTCTTCCAAAAATGGAAAGAAAGACATCAAGTTCGGTTTACCTTTGTGAAAGGCTGTCTCAA
GCTTGAAATGCCACCTCCTTTTTCAGTTGTGATCCAGGAATCGGAGAAAGGATCATGGCACGTTCCAATC
ACGAGTCAAGACAAGGAGGAATCTTTAAGAAGTTGGATGTGCATTACAAGGCAGAGTTCATAGAATAAAA
TATCTTTATTTTCATTACATCTGTGTGTTGGTTTTTTGTGTGTATAGCATACATTATACGAAGTTATGGA
TCCTCGAGCAATTCGTCGAGGGACCTAATAACTTCGTATAGCATACATTATACGAAGTTATACATGTTTA
AGGGTTCCGGTTCCACTAGGTACAATTCGATATCAAGCTTATCGATAATCAACCTCTGGATTACAAAATT
TGTGAAAGATTGACTGGTATTCTTAACTATGTTGCTCCTTTTACGCTATGTGGATACGCTGCTTTAATGC
CTTTGTATCATGCTATTGCTTCCCGTATGGCTTTCATTTTCTCCTCCTTGTATAAATCCTGGTTGCTGTC
TCTTTATGAGGAGTTGTGGCCCGTTGTCAGGCAACGTGGCGTGGTGTGCACTGTGTTTGCTGACGCAACC
CCCACTGGTTGGGGCATTGCCACCACCTGTCAGCTCCTTTCCGGGACTTTCGCTTTCCCCCTCCCTATTG
CCACGGCGGAACTCATCGCCGCCTGCCTTGCCCGCTGCTGGACAGGGGCTCGGCTGTTGGGCACTGACAA
TTCCGTGGTGTTGTCGGGGAAATCATCGTCCTTTCCTTGGCTGCTCGCCTGTGTTGCCACCTGGATTCTG
CGCGGGACGTCCTTCTGCTACGTCCCTTCGGCCCTCAATCCAGCGGACCTTCCTTCCCGCGGCCTGCTGC
CGGCTCTGCGGCCTCTTCCGCGTCTTCGCCTTCGCCCTCAGACGAGTCGGATCTCCCTTTGGGCCGCCTC
CCCGCATCGATACCGTCGACCTCGATCGAGACCTAGAAAAACATGGAGCAATCACAAGTAGCAATACAGC
AGCTACCAATGCTGATTGTGCCTGGCTAGAAGCACAAGAGGAGGAGGAGGTGGGTTTTCCAGTCACACCT
CAGGTACCTTTAAGACCAATGACTTACAAGGCAGCTGTAGATCTTAGCCACTTTTTAAAAGAAAAGGGGG
GACTGGAAGGGCTAATTCACTCCCAACGAAGACAAGATATCCTTGATCTGTGGATCTACCACACACAAGG
CTACTTCCCTGATTGGCAGAACTACACACCAGGGCCAGGGATCAGATATCCACTGACCTTTGGATGGTGC
TACAAGCTAGTACCAGTTGAGCAAGAGAAGGTAGAAGAAGCCAATGAAGGAGAGAACACCCGCTTGTTAC
ACCCTGTGAGCCTGCATGGGATGGATGACCCGGAGAGAGAAGTATTAGAGTGGAGGTTTGACAGCCGCCT
AGCATTTCATCACATGGCCCGAGAGCTGCATCCGGACTGTACTGGGTCTCTCTGGTTAGACCAGATCTGA
GCCTGGGAGCTCTCTGGCTAACTAGGGAACCCACTGCTTAAGCCTCAATAAAGCTTGCCTTGAGTGCTTC
AAGTAGTGTGTGCCCGTCTGTTGTGTGACTCTGGTAACTAGAGATCCCTCAGACCCTTTTAGTCAGTGTG
GAAAATCTCTAGCAGCATGTGAGCAAAAGGCCAGCAAAAGGCCAGGAACCGTAAAAAGGCCGCGTTGCTG
GCGTTTTTCCATAGGCTCCGCCCCCCTGACGAGCATCACAAAAATCGACGCTCAAGTCAGAGGTGGCGAA
ACCCGACAGGACTATAAAGATACCAGGCGTTTCCCCCTGGAAGCTCCCTCGTGCGCTCTCCTGTTCCGAC
CCTGCCGCTTACCGGATACCTGTCCGCCTTTCTCCCTTCGGGAAGCGTGGCGCTTTCTCATAGCTCACGC
TGTAGGTATCTCAGTTCGGTGTAGGTCGTTCGCTCCAAGCTGGGCTGTGTGCACGAACCCCCCGTTCAGC
CCGACCGCTGCGCCTTATCCGGTAACTATCGTCTTGAGTCCAACCCGGTAAGACACGACTTATCGCCACT
GGCAGCAGCCACTGGTAACAGGATTAGCAGAGCGAGGTATGTAGGCGGTGCTACAGAGTTCTTGAAGTGG
TGGCCTAACTACGGCTACACTAGAAGAACAGTATTTGGTATCTGCGCTCTGCTGAAGCCAGTTACCTTCG
GAAAAAGAGTTGGTAGCTCTTGATCCGGCAAACAAACCACCGCTGGTAGCGGTGGTTTTTTTGTTTGCAA
GCAGCAGATTACGCGCAGAAAAAAAGGATCTCAAGAAGATCCTTTGATCTTTTCTACGGGGTCTGACGCT
CAGTGGAACGAAAACTCACGTTAAGGGATTTTGGTCATGAGATTATCAAAAAGGATCTTCACCTAGATCC
TTTTAAATTAAAAATGAAGTTTTAAATCAATCTAAAGTATATATGAGTAAACTTGGTCTGACAGTTACCA
ATGCTTAATCAGTGAGGCACCTATCTCAGCGATCTGTCTATTTCGTTCATCCATAGTTGCCTGACTCCCC
GTCGTGTAGATAACTACGATACGGGAGGGCTTACCATCTGGCCCCAGTGCTGCAATGATACCGCGAGACC
CACGCTCACCGGCTCCAGATTTATCAGCAATAAACCAGCCAGCCGGAAGGGCCGAGCGCAGAAGTGGTCC
TGCAACTTTATCCGCCTCCATCCAGTCTATTAATTGTTGCCGGGAAGCTAGAGTAAGTAGTTCGCCAGTT
AATAGTTTGCGCAACGTTGTTGCCATTGCTACAGGCATCGTGGTGTCACGCTCGTCGTTTGGTATGGCTT
CATTCAGCTCCGGTTCCCAACGATCAAGGCGAGTTACATGATCCCCCATGTTGTGCAAAAAAGCGGTTAG
CTCCTTCGGTCCTCCGATCGTTGTCAGAAGTAAGTTGGCCGCAGTGTTATCACTCATGGTTATGGCAGCA
CTGCATAATTCTCTTACTGTCATGCCATCCGTAAGATGCTTTTCTGTGACTGGTGAGTACTCAACCAAGT
CATTCTGAGAATAGTGTATGCGGCGACCGAGTTGCTCTTGCCCGGCGTCAATACGGGATAATACCGCGCC
ACATAGCAGAACTTTAAAAGTGCTCATCATTGGAAAACGTTCTTCGGGGCGAAAACTCTCAAGGATCTTA
CCGCTGTTGAGATCCAGTTCGATGTAACCCACTCGTGCACCCAACTGATCTTCAGCATCTTTTACTTTCA
CCAGCGTTTCTGGGTGAGCAAAAACAGGAAGGCAAAATGCCGCAAAAAAGGGAATAAGGGCGACACGGAA
ATGTTGAATACTCATACTCTTCCTTTTTCAATATTATTGAAGCATTTATCAGGGTTATTGTCTCATGAGC
GGATACATATTTGAATGTATTTAGAAAAATAAACAAATAGGGGTTCCGCGCACATTTCCCCGAAAAGTGC
CACCTGACGTCGACGGATCGGGAGATCTCCCGATCCCCTATGGTGCACTCTCAGTACAATCTGCTCTGAT
GCCGCATAGTTAAGCCAGTATCTGCTCCCTGCTTGTGTGTTGGAGGTCGCTGAGTAGTGCGCGAGCAAAA
TTTAAGCTACAACAAGGCAAGGCTTGACCGACAATTGCATGAAGAATCTGCTTAGGGTTAGGCGTTTTGC
GCTGCTTCGCGATGTACGGGCCAGATATACGCGTTGACATTGATTATTGACTAGTTATTAATAGTAATCA
ATTACGGGGTCATTAGTTCATAGCCCATATATGGAGTTCCGCGTTACATAACTTACGGTAAATGGCCCGC
CTGGCTGACCGCCCAACGACCCCCGCCCATTGACGTCAATAATGACGTATGTTCCCATAGTAACGCCAAT
AGGGACTTTCCATTGACGTCAATGGGTGGAGTATTTACGGTAAACTGCCCACTTGGCAGTACATCAAGTG
TATCATATGCCAAGTACGCCCCCTATTGACGTCAATGACGGTAAATGGCCCGCCTGGCATTATGCCCAGT
ACATGACCTTATGGGACTTTCCTACTTGGCAGTACATCTACGTATTAGTCATCGCTATTACCATGGTGAT
GCGGTTTTGGCAGTACATCAATGGGCGTGGATAGCGGTTTGACTCACGGGGATTTCCAAGTCTCCACCCC
ATTGACGTCAATGGGAGTTTGTTTTGGCACCAAAATCAACGGGACTTTCCAAAATGTCGTAACAACTCCG
CCCCATTGACGCAAATGGGCGGTAGGCGTGTACGGTGGGAGGTCTATATAAGCAGCGCGTTTTGCCTGTA
CTGGGTCTCTCTGGTTAGACCAGATCTGAGCCTGGGAGCTCTCTGGCTAACTAGGGAACCCACTGCTTAA
GCCTCAATAAAGCTTGCCTTGAGTGCTTCAAGTAGTGTGTGCCCGTCTGTTGTGTGACTCTGGTAACTAG
AGATCCCTCAGACCCTTTTAGTCAGTGTGGAAAATCTCTAGCAGTGGCGCCCGAACAGGGACTTGAAAGC
GAAAGGGAAACCAGAGGAGCTCTCTCGACGCAGGACTCGGCTTGCTGAAGCGCGCACGGCAAGAGGCGAG
GGGCGGCGACTGGTGAGTACGCCAAAAATTTTGACTAGCGGAGGCTAGAAGGAGAGAGATGGGTGCGAGA
GCGTCAGTATTAAGCGGGGGAGAATTAGATCGCGATGGGAAAAAATTCGGTTAAGGCCAGGGGGAAAGAA
AAAATATAAATTAAAACATATAGTATGGGCAAGCAGGGAGCTAGAACGATTCGCAGTTAATCCTGGCCTG
TTAGAAACATCAGAAGGCTGTAGACAAATACTGGGACAGCTACAACCATCCCTTCAGACAGGATCAGAAG
AACTTAGATCATTATATAATACAGTAGCAACCCTCTATTGTGTGCATCAAAGGATAGAGATAAAAGACAC
CAAGGAAGCTTTAGACAAGATAGAGGAAGAGCAAAACAAAAGTAAGACCACCGCACAGCAAGCGGCCGGC
CGCTGATCTTCAGACCTGGAGGAGGAGATATGAGGGACAATTGGAGAAGTGAATTATATAAATATAAAGT
AGTAAAAATTGAACCATTAGGAGTAGCACCCACCAAGGCAAAGAGAAGAGTGGTGCAGAGAGAAAAAAGA
GCAGTGGGAATAGGAGCTTTGTTCCTTGGGTTCTTGGGAGCAGCAGGAAGCACTATGGGCGCAGCGTCAA
TGACGCTGACGGTACAGGCCAGACAATTATTGTCTGGTATAGTGCAGCAGCAGAACAATTTGCTGAGGGC
TATTGAGGCGCAACAGCATCTGTTGCAACTCACAGTCTGGGGCATCAAGCAGCTCCAGGCAAGAATCCTG
GCTGTGGAAAGATACCTAAAGGATCAACAGCTCCTGGGGATTTGGGGTTGCTCTGGAAAACTCATTTGCA
CCACTGCTGTGCCTTGGAATGCTAGTTGGAGTAATAAATCTCTGGAACAGATTTGGAATCACACGACCTG
GATGGAGTGGGACAGAGAAATTAACAATTACACAAGCTTAATACACTCCTTAATTGAAGAATCGCAAAAC
CAGCAAGAAAAGAATGAACAAGAATTATTGGAATTAGATAAATGGGCAAGTTTGTGGAATTGGTTTAACA
TAACAAATTGGCTGTGGTATATAAAATTATTCATAATGATAGTAGGAGGCTTGGTAGGTTTAAGAATAGT
TTTTGCTGTACTTTCTATAGTGAATAGAGTTAGGCAGGGATATTCACCATTATCGTTTCAGACCCACCTC
CCAACCCCGAGGGGACCCGACAGGCCCGAAGGAATAGAAGAAGAAGGTGGAGAGAGAGACAGAGACAGAT
CCATTCGATTAGTGAACGGATCGGCACTGCGTGCGCCAATTCTGCAGACAAATGGCAGTATTCATCCACA
ATTTTAAAAGAAAAGGGGGGATTGGGGGGTACAGTGCAGGGGAAAGAATAGTAGACATAATAGCAACAGA
CATACAAACTAAAGAATTACAAAAACAAATTACAAAAATTCAAAATTTTCGGGTTTATTACAGGGACAGC
AGAGATCCAGTTTGGTTAGTACC
